Addgene plasmid #128795: pET29b-pld
Purpose: expresses E. coli PLD in bacteria
Depositing lab: Emily Balskus. Depositing organization: Harvard University. Publication: Gut bacterial phospholipase Ds support disease-associated metabolism by generating choline. Chittim CL, Martinez Del Campo A, Balskus EP. Nat Microbiol. 2019 Jan;4(1):155-163. doi: 10.1038/s41564-018-0294-4. Epub 2018 Nov 19. PubMed 30455469.
Backbone
  Vector backbone: pET29b
  Backbone size w/o insert (bp): 5229
  Total vector size (bp): 6660
  Vector type: Bacterial Expression
Growth in bacteria
  Bacterial resistance: Kanamycin, 50 μg/mL
  Growth temperature: 37°C
  Growth strain: DH5alpha
  Copy number: High Copy
Gene/Insert
  Gene/Insert name: Phospholipase D (alt name: PLD, pld)
  Species: E. coli
  Insert size (bp): 1431
  Promoter: T7
  Tag / fusion protein: His6 (C terminal on backbone)
  Cloning method: Gibson Cloning
  Sequencing primers: 5′ GTTTAACTTTAAGAAGGAGATATAATGAATGATTTGCCTCGGCTGGCGAGCGCGGTGCTGC; 3′ CAAACTGGCGTCGATATTGCCCGTGGAATGGTTATTGTAACACCACCACCACCACCACTGAGATC
Terms and licenses: Academic/Nonprofit Terms; Industry Terms: Not Available to Industry
How to cite: pET29b-pld was a gift from Emily Balskus (Addgene plasmid # 128795 ; http://n2t.net/addgene:128795 ; RRID:Addgene_128795)
