[The description below was written by a language model from this plasmid's Addgene catalogue record and pLannotate feature annotations shown in this document.]
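Description:
pET29b-pld is a bacterial expression plasmid built on the pET29b backbone for producing an Escherichia coli phospholipase D (PLD) in bacteria. The roughly 1.4 kb pld open reading frame was inserted by Gibson cloning downstream of a T7 promoter, followed by a lac operator and the strong ribosome binding site from phage T7 gene 10, and it is closed off by the T7 terminator. The coding sequence reads into a backbone-encoded C-terminal His6 tag, which the automated annotation picks up as a fragment of a longer polyhistidine tag and which allows purification by metal-affinity chromatography. The feature table matches the insert to the E. coli K-12 protein ClsC (also called YmdC), a cardiolipin synthase of the phospholipase D family, so the catalogue name "PLD" and the annotated clsC appear to refer to the same gene.

The plasmid carries a lacI gene with its own promoter. The lac repressor holds the T7-lac promoter off until an inducer such as IPTG is added, and transcription also requires a host that supplies T7 RNA polymerase. Selection is by kanamycin through the aph(3')-Ia gene. Replication relies on a ColE1/pBR322-type origin accompanied by the bom site and rop gene. The record lists the plasmid as high copy, although rop normally moderates copy number. An f1 origin is also present. The short tetracycline-resistance, SET1 and AmpR promoter fragments in the table are probably backbone remnants or annotation artefacts rather than functional parts. The sequenced record (6,668 nt) agrees closely with the stated total size. The associated work concerns gut bacterial phospholipase D enzymes that release choline, which suggests use in recombinant production of the enzyme for biochemical characterisation.
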