Features (pLannotate 1.2.2; 19 found; start..end, strand, type, name):
     12..440     +  rep_origin     f1 ori (sequence partly withheld): f1 bacteriophage origin of replication; arrow indicates direction of (+) strand synthesis
    493..550     +  promoter       AmpR promoter (fragment): bla
    559..1374    -  CDS            KanR: aminoglycoside phosphotransferase; aph(3')-Ia; confers resistance to kanamycin in bacteria or G418 (Geneticin®) in eukaryotes
   1496..2084    +  rep_origin     ori: high-copy-number ColE1/pMB1/pBR322/pUC origin of replication
   2270..2409    -  misc_feature   bom: basis of mobility region from pBR322
   2511..2702    -  CDS            rop: Rop protein, which maintains plasmids at low copy number; rop
   2719..3099    +  CDS            YPB1_ECOLX: Protein predicted: Swiss-Prot protein existence level 4. From Escherichia coli.
   3171..3462    -  CDS            TcR (fragment): tetracycline efflux protein; tet; confers resistance to tetracycline
   3477..3498    -  protein_bind   CAP binding site: CAP binding activates transcription in the presence of cAMP. E. coli catabolite activator protein
   3511..4593    -  CDS            lacI: lac repressor; lacI; The lac repressor binds to the lac operator to inhibit transcription in E. coli. This inhibition can be relieved by adding lactose or isopropyl-β-D-thiogalactopyranoside (IPTG).
   4594..4671    -  promoter       lacI promoter: lacI
   4679..4958    -  CDS            TcR (fragment): tetracycline efflux protein; tet; confers resistance to tetracycline
   4984..5002    +  promoter       T7 promoter: promoter for bacteriophage T7 RNA polymerase
   5003..5027    +  protein_bind   lac operator: The lac repressor binds to the lac operator to inhibit transcription in E. coli. This inhibition can be relieved by adding lactose or isopropyl-β-D-thiogalactopyranoside (IPTG). lac repressor encoded by lacI
   5042..5064    +  RBS            RBS: efficient ribosome binding site from bacteriophage T7 gene 10 (Olins and Rangwala, 1989)
   5084..6502    +  CDS            clsC: CLSC_ECOLI - Also known as ymdC. Experimental evidence at protein level: Swiss-Prot protein existence level 1. Catalyzes the synthesis of cardiolipin (CL) (diphosphatidylglycerol) from phosphatidylglycerol (PG) and phosphatidylethanolamine (PE). From Escherichia coli (strain K12).
   6512..6529    +  CDS            9xHis (fragment): 9xHis affinity tag
   6539..6588    +  CDS            SET1 (fragment): solubility-enhancement tag derived from T7 phage gene 10B
   6596..6643    +  terminator     T7 terminator: transcription terminator for bacteriophage T7 RNA polymerase
>Addgene plasmid #128795 | pET29b-pld | addgene full sequence | sequence record 255084 | Addgene NGS Result
TGGCGAATGGG
[124 nt withheld, positions 12-135]
C
[91 nt withheld, positions 137-227]
A
[49 nt withheld, positions 229-277]
CCTTTGACGTTGGAGTCCACGTTCTTT
[37 nt withheld, positions 305-341]
ACCCTATCTCGGTCTATTCTTTTGATTTATAAGGGATTTTGCCGATTTCGGCCTATTGGTTAAAAAATGA
GCTGATTTAACAAAAATTTAACGCGAATTTTAACAAAATATTAACGCTTACAATTTAGGTGGCACTTTTC
GGGGAAATGTGCGCGGAACCCCTATTTGTTTATTTTTCTAAATACATTCAAATATGTATCCGCTCATGAA
TTAATTCTTAGAAAAACTCATCGAGCATCAAATGAAACTGCAATTTATTCATATCAGGATTATCAATACC
ATATTTTTGAAAAAGCCGTTTCTGTAATGAAGGAGAAAACTCACCGAGGCAGTTCCATAGGATGGCAAGA
TCCTGGTATCGGTCTGCGATTCCGACTCGTCCAACATCAATACAACCTATTAATTTCCCCTCGTCAAAAA
TAAGGTTATCAAGTGAGAAATCACCATGAGTGACGACTGAATCCGGTGAGAATGGCAAAAGTTTATGCAT
TTCTTTCCAGACTTGTTCAACAGGCCAGCCATTACGCTCGTCATCAAAATCACTCGCATCAACCAAACCG
TTATTCATTCGTGATTGCGCCTGAGCGAGACGAAATACGCGATCGCTGTTAAAAGGACAATTACAAACAG
GAATCGAATGCAACCGGCGCAGGAACACTGCCAGCGCATCAACAATATTTTCACCTGAATCAGGATATTC
TTCTAATACCTGGAATGCTGTTTTCCCGGGGATCGCAGTGGTGAGTAACCATGCATCATCAGGAGTACGG
ATAAAATGCTTGATGGTCGGAAGAGGCATAAATTCCGTCAGCCAGTTTAGTCTGACCATCTCATCTGTAA
CATCATTGGCAACGCTACCTTTGCCATGTTTCAGAAACAACTCTGGCGCATCGGGCTTCCCATACAATCG
ATAGATTGTCGCACCTGATTGCCCGACATTATCGCGAGCCCATTTATACCCATATAAATCAGCATCCATG
TTGGAATTTAATCGCGGCCTAGAGCAAGACGTTTCCCGTTGAATATGGCTCATAACACCCCTTGTATTAC
TGTTTATGTAAGCAGACAGTTTTATTGTTCATGACCAAAATCCCTTAACGTGAGTTTTCGTTCCACTGAG
CGTCAGACCCCGTAGAAAAGATCAAAGGATCTTCTTGAGATCCTTTTTTTCTGCGCGTAATCTGCTGCTT
GCAAACAAAAAAACCACCGCTACCAGCGGTGGTTTGTTTGCCGGATCAAGAGCTACCAACTCTTTTTCCG
AAGGTAACTGGCTTCAGCAGAGCGCAGATACCAAATACTGTCCTTCTAGTGTAGCCGTAGTTAGGCCACC
ACTTCAAGAACTCTGTAGCACCGCCTACATACCTCGCTCTGCTAATCCTGTTACCAGTGGCTGCTGCCAG
TGGCGATAAGTCGTGTCTTACCGGGTTGGACTCAAGACGATAGTTACCGGATAAGGCGCAGCGGTCGGGC
TGAACGGGGGGTTCGTGCACACAGCCCAGCTTGGAGCGAACGACCTACACCGAACTGAGATACCTACAGC
GTGAGCTATGAGAAAGCGCCACGCTTCCCGAAGGGAGAAAGGCGGACAGGTATCCGGTAAGCGGCAGGGT
CGGAACAGGAGAGCGCACGAGGGAGCTTCCAGGGGGAAACGCCTGGTATCTTTATAGTCCTGTCGGGTTT
CGCCACCTCTGACTTGAGCGTCGATTTTTGTGATGCTCGTCAGGGGGGCGGAGCCTATGGAAAAACGCCA
GCAACGCGGCCTTTTTACGGTTCCTGGCCTTTTGCTGGCCTTTTGCTCACATGTTCTTTCCTGCGTTATC
CCCTGATTCTGTGGATAACCGTATTACCGCCTTTGAGTGAGCTGATACCGCTCGCCGCAGCCGAACGACC
GAGCGCAGCGAGTCAGTGAGCGAGGAAGCGGAAGAGCGCCTGATGCGGTATTTTCTCCTTACGCATCTGT
GCGGTATTTCACACCGCAATGGTGCACTCTCAGTACAATCTGCTCTGATGCCGCATAGTTAAGCCAGTAT
ACACTCCGCTATCGCTACGTGACTGGGTCATGGCTGCGCCCCGACACCCGCCAACACCCGCTGACGCGCC
CTGACGGGCTTGTCTGCTCCCGGCATCCGCTTACAGACAAGCTGTGACCGTCTCCGGGAGCTGCATGTGT
CAGAGGTTTTCACCGTCATCACCGAAACGCGCGAGGCAGCTGCGGTAAAGCTCATCAGCGTGGTCGTGAA
GCGATTCACAGATGTCTGCCTGTTCATCCGCGTCCAGCTCGTTGAGTTTCTCCAGAAGCGTTAATGTCTG
GCTTCTGATAAAGCGGGCCATGTTAAGGGCGGTTTTTTCCTGTTTGGTCACTGATGCCTCCGTGTAAGGG
GGATTTCTGTTCATGGGGGTAATGATACCGATGAAACGAGAGAGGATGCTCACGATACGGGTTACTGATG
ATGAACATGCCCGGTTACTGGAACGTTGTGAGGGTAAACAACTGGCGGTATGGATGCGGCGGGACCAGAG
AAAAATCACTCAGGGTCAATGCCAGCGCTTCGTTAATACAGATGTAGGTGTTCCACAGGGTAGCCAGCAG
CATCCTGCGATGCAGATCCGGAACATAATGGTGCAGGGCGCTGACTTCCGCGTTTCCAGACTTTACGAAA
CACGGAAACCGAAGACCATTCATGTTGTTGCTCAGGTCGCAGACGTTTTGCAGCAGCAGTCGCTTCACGT
TCGCTCGCGTATCGGTGATTCATTCTGCTAACCAGTAAGGCAACCCCGCCAGCCTAGCCGGGTCCTCAAC
GACAGGAGCACGATCATGCGCACCCGTGGGGCCGCCATGCCGGCGATAATGGCCTGCTTCTCGCCGAAAC
GTTTGGTGGCGGGACCAGTGACGAAGGCTTGAGCGAGGGCGTGCAAGATTCCGAATACCGCAAGCGACAG
GCCGATCATCGTCGCGCTCCAGCGAAAGCGGTCCTCGCCGAAAATGACCCAGAGCGCTGCCGGCACCTGT
CCTACGAGTTGCATGATAAAGAAGACAGTCATAAGTGCGGCGACGATAGTCATGCCCCGCGCCCACCGGA
AGGAGCTGACTGGGTTGAAGGCTCTCAAGGGCATCGGTCGAGATCCCGGTGCCTAATGAGTGAGCTAACT
TACATTAATTGCGTTGCGCTCACTGCCCGCTTTCCAGTCGGGAAACCTGTCGTGCCAGCTGCATTAATGA
ATCGGCCAACGCGCGGGGAGAGGCGGTTTGCGTATTGGGCGCCAGGGTGGTTTTTCTTTTCACCAGTGAG
ACGGGCAACAGCTGATTGCCCTTCACCGCCTGGCCCTGAGAGAGTTGCAGCAAGCGGTCCACGCTGGTTT
GCCCCAGCAGGCGAAAATCCTGTTTGATGGTGGTTAACGGCGGGATATAACATGAGCTGTCTTCGGTATC
GTCGTATCCCACTACCGAGATGTCCGCACCAACGCGCAGCCCGGACTCGGTAATGGCGCGCATTGCGCCC
AGCGCCATCTGATCGTTGGCAACCAGCATCGCAGTGGGAACGATGCCCTCATTCAGCATTTGCATGGTTT
GTTGAAAACCGGACATGGCACTCCAGTCGCCTTCCCGTTCCGCTATCGGCTGAATTTGATTGCGAGTGAG
ATATTTATGCCAGCCAGCCAGACGCAGACGCGCCGAGACAGAACTTAATGGGCCCGCTAACAGCGCGATT
TGCTGGTGACCCAATGCGACCAGATGCTCCACGCCCAGTCGCGTACCGTCTTCATGGGAGAAAATAATAC
TGTTGATGGGTGTCTGGTCAGAGACATCAAGAAATAACGCCGGAACATTAGTGCAGGCAGCTTCCACAGC
AATGGCATCCTGGTCATCCAGCGGATAGTTAATGATCAGCCCACTGACGCGTTGCGCGAGAAGATTGTGC
ACCGCCGCTTTACAGGCTTCGACGCCGCTTCGTTCTACCATCGACACCACCACGCTGGCACCCAGTTGAT
CGGCGCGAGATTTAATCGCCGCGACAATTTGCGACGGCGCGTGCAGGGCCAGACTGGAGGTGGCAACGCC
AATCAGCAACGACTGTTTGCCCGCCAGTTGTTGTGCCACGCGGTTGGGAATGTAATTCAGCTCCGCCATC
GCCGCTTCCACTTTTTCCCGCGTTTTCGCAGAAACGTGGCTGGCCTGGTTCACCACGCGGGAAACGGTCT
GATAAGAGACACCGGCATACTCTGCGACATCGTATAACGTTACTGGTTTCACATTCACCACCCTGAATTG
ACTCTCTTCCGGGCGCTATCATGCCATACCGCGAAAGGTTTTGCGCCATTCGATGGTGTCCGGGATCTCG
ACGCTCTCCCTTATGCGACTCCTGCATTAGGAAGCAGCCCAGTAGTAGGTTGAGGCCGTTGAGCACCGCC
GCCGCAAGGAATGGTGCATGCAAGGAGATGGCGCCCAACAGTCCCCCGGCCACGGGGCCTGCCACCATAC
CCACGCCGAAACAAGCGCTCATGAGCCCGAAGTGGCGAGCCCGATCTTCCCCATCGGTGATGTCGGCGAT
ATAGGCGCCAGCAACCGCACCTGTGGCGCCGGTGATGCCGGCCACGATGCGTCCGGCGTAGAGGATCGAG
ATCGATCTCGATCCCGCGAAATTAATACGACTCACTATAGGGGAATTGTGAGCGGATAACAATTCCCCTC
TAGAAATAATTTTGTTTAACTTTAAGAAGGAGATATACATATGATGAATGATTTGCCTCGGCTGGCGAGC
GCGGTGCTGCCACTGTGTTCGCAACATCCCGGTCAGTGTGGACTTTTTCCTCTGGAGAAAAGTCTGGATG
CGTTTGCCGCCCGGTATCGTCTGGCTGAAATGGCAGAGCATACGCTGGATGTTCAGTATTACATCTGGCA
GGACGATATGTCGGGTCGGTTACTGTTTTCCGCCCTGTTAGCCGCAGCAAAGCGTGGCGTTCGCGTACGT
TTGTTGCTGGACGACAACAATACGCCCGGACTTGATAACATTTTACGCTTGCTTGACAGCCATCCACGCA
TTGAAGTCCGGCTTTTTAATCCTTTCTCGTTTCGCTTGCTACGTCCGCTTGGTTATATCACCGACTTTTC
CCGTCTCAATCGCCGTATGCACAATAAAAGTTTCACTGTCGATGGCGTGGTGACGCTGGTGGGAGGACGA
AATATTGGTGATGCCTATTTTGGTGCAGGGGAAGAGCCACTTTTTTCGGATTTAGATGTCATGGCAATAG
GACCCGCGGTAGAGGACGTTGCCGATGATTTCGCCCGCTATTGGTATTGCAAATCGGTTTCCCCCTTACA
GCAGGTGCTGGATGTCCCGGAAGGTGAAATGGCAGATCGCATCGAGTTACCCGCCTCCTGGCATAACGAT
GTCATGACGCATCGTTACTTACGCAAAATGGAATCCAGTCCGTTTATAAATCATCTGGTTGATGGAACGT
TGCCGCTTATCTGGGCGAAAACACGTTTATTAAGTGATGATCCGGCGAAAGGGGAGGGCAAGGCAAAACG
GCATTCACTGTTACCGCAGCGCCTGTTCGATATCATGGACTCACCCAGTGAACGCATCGATATTATCTCT
TCCTATTTTGTACCGACACGTGCAGGTGTGGCGCAACTCTTACGGATGGTGAGAAAAGGGGTAAAGATTG
CGATCCTAACCAATTCTCTTGCCGCTAACGATGTTGCTGTCGTCCATGCAGGATACGCGCGCTGGCGCAA
AAAATTGCTCCGCTATGGGGTGGAATTATATGAACTCAAGCCGACGCGTGAACAAAGTAGTACGTTACAC
GATCGCGGCATAACCGGTAATTCAGGGGCCAGCCTGCATGCTAAAACCTTTAGTATCGATGGTAAAACGG
TGTTTATCGGCTCTTTCAATTTCGATCCGCGTTCAACGTTGCTCAATACTGAAATGGGCTTCGTGATAGA
GAGCGAAACGCTGGCACAGTTAATTGATAAACGCTTTATTCAGAGCCAGTATGATGCGGCCTGGCAGCTC
CGTCTGGACAGGTGGGGACGGATCAACTGGGTTGATCGTCATGCAAAGAAAGAGATTATTCTCAAAAAAG
AACCCGCCACCAGTTTCTGGAAGCGGGTTATGGTCAAACTGGCGTCGATATTGCCCGTGGAATGGTTATT
GTCACTCGAGCACCACCACCACCACCACTGAGATCCGGCTGCTAACAAAGCCCGAAAGGAAGCTGAGTTG
GCTGCTGCCACCGCTGAGCAATAACTAGCATAACCCCTTGGGGCCTCTAAACGGGTCTTGAGGGGTTTTT
TGCTGAAAGGAGGAACTATATCCGGAT
